Addgene plasmid #49638: pTH-TelL15-mVenus
Purpose: (Empty Backbone) TALEColor-mVenus-Telomere
Depositing lab: Thoru Pederson. Depositing organization: University of Massachusetts, Worcester. Publication: Visualization of repetitive DNA sequences in human chromosomes with transcription activator-like effectors. Ma H, Reyes-Gutierrez P, Pederson T. Proc Natl Acad Sci U S A. 2013 Dec 9. 10.1073/pnas.1319097110 PubMed 24324157.
Backbone
  Vector backbone: pcDNA4/TO
  Backbone manufacturer: Invitrogen
  Backbone size (bp): 5500
  Vector type: Mammalian Expression, TALEN
  Promoter: CMV
  Selectable markers: Hygromycin
Growth in bacteria
  Bacterial resistance: Ampicillin, 100 μg/mL
  Growth temperature: 37°C
  Growth strain: Stbl3
  Copy number: High Copy
Gene/Insert
  Cloning method: Restriction Enzyme
Terms and licenses: Academic/Nonprofit Terms; Industry Terms: Not Available to Industry
How to cite: pTH-TelL15-mVenus was a gift from Thoru Pederson (Addgene plasmid # 49638 ; http://n2t.net/addgene:49638 ; RRID:Addgene_49638)
