[The description below was written by a language model from this plasmid's Addgene catalogue record and pLannotate feature annotations shown in this document.]
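Description:
pTH-TelL15-mVenus is a mammalian expression plasmid built on the pcDNA4/TO backbone that encodes a "TALEColor" probe: a designer transcription activator-like effector (TALE) fused to the yellow fluorescent protein mVenus and intended, according to the record, to recognise telomeric repeats. The catalogue lists it as an empty backbone and gives no insert details. The 8.46 kb sequence annotation, however, shows an open reading frame downstream of the promoter. It begins with a region homologous to the Xanthomonas TAL effector AvrXa10, presumably the TALE N-terminal scaffold. An unannotated stretch of roughly 1.4 kb follows, which most plausibly holds the repeat array and C-terminal region, and the frame ends in a complete mVenus coding sequence. The very short hit annotated as Csy4 is probably a spurious match rather than a functional element.

Expression is driven by the CMV enhancer/promoter. The short PLtetO-1 and TRE3GV fragment hits just after it correspond to the tet operator sites of the pcDNA4/TO design. These make transcription repressible in cells expressing the Tet repressor and inducible by tetracycline, while expression is constitutive in ordinary cells. The transcript is terminated by the bGH polyadenylation signal. A separate SV40 promoter–HygR–SV40 poly(A) cassette provides hygromycin selection in mammalian cells. A residual ble fragment suggests that hygromycin resistance replaced the Zeocin marker of the original backbone. In bacteria the plasmid is maintained through a high-copy ColE1/pUC origin with ampicillin resistance, and an f1 origin is also present. The recombination-deficient Stbl3 strain is listed for propagation, consistent with the repetitive TALE sequence. The construct is used to visualise repetitive DNA sequences, here telomeres, in human chromosomes by fluorescence microscopy.
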