Features (pLannotate 1.2.2; 23 found; start..end, strand, type, name):
     27..79      -  misc_feature   bom (fragment): basis of mobility region from pBR322
    234..613     +  enhancer       CMV enhancer: human cytomegalovirus immediate early enhancer
    614..817     +  promoter       CMV promoter: human cytomegalovirus (CMV) immediate early promoter
    819..838     +  promoter       PLtetO-1 promoter (fragment): modified phage lambda PL promoter with tet operator sites (Lutz and Bujard, 1997)
    840..859     +  promoter       PLtetO-1 promoter (fragment): modified phage lambda PL promoter with tet operator sites (Lutz and Bujard, 1997)
    867..900     +  promoter       TRE3GV promoter (fragment): 3rd-generation Tet-responsive promoter that can be activated by binding of Tet-On® 3G, optimized for retroviral and lentiviral vectors
   1076..1639    +  CDS            avrXa10 (fragment): AVX10_XANOO - Experimental evidence at protein level: Swiss-Prot protein existence level 1. Avirulence protein. Induces the hypersensitive response (HR)in rice plants carrying the resistance gene Xa10. Activity depends on the presence of the core repeat domains; replacement with repeat domains from other proteins (AvrBs3 of X.euvesicatoria (AC P14727) or AvrXa7 of this organism) does not elicit the HR. Probably acts as a transcription factor in its host plant (rice) to induce plant resistance or disease. From Xanthomonas oryzae pv. oryzae.
   2999..3015    +  CDS            Csy4 (fragment): CRISPR-associated endoribonuclease responsible for pre-crRNA processing in Pseudomonas aeruginosa (Haurwitz et al., 2010)
   3134..3850    +  CDS            mVenus: mVenus is a basic (constitutively fluorescent) yellow fluorescent protein published in 2006, derived from Aequorea victoria. It is reported to be a rapidly-maturing monomer with moderate acid sensitivity.
   3891..4115    +  polyA_signal   bGH poly(A) signal: bovine growth hormone polyadenylation signal
   4119..4140    +  promoter       SV40 promoter (fragment): SV40 enhancer and early promoter
   4161..4589    +  rep_origin     f1 ori (sequence partly withheld): f1 bacteriophage origin of replication; arrow indicates direction of (+) strand synthesis
   4603..4932    +  promoter       SV40 promoter: SV40 enhancer and early promoter
   4981..6006    +  CDS            HygR: aminoglycoside phosphotransferase from E. coli; aph(4)-Ia; confers resistance to hygromycin
   6016..6141    +  CDS            ble (fragment): BLE_KLEPN - Experimental evidence at protein level: Swiss-Prot protein existence level 1. Binding protein with a strong affinity to the bleomycin family of antibiotics. Binds to CL990; an antimitotic-antibiotic compound. From Klebsiella pneumoniae.
   6136..6257    +  polyA_signal   SV40 poly(A) signal: SV40 polyadenylation signal
   6330..6346    -  protein_bind   lac operator: The lac repressor binds to the lac operator to inhibit transcription in E. coli. This inhibition can be relieved by adding lactose or isopropyl-β-D-thiogalactopyranoside (IPTG). lac repressor encoded by lacI
   6354..6384    -  promoter       lac promoter: promoter for the E. coli lac operon
   6399..6420    -  protein_bind   CAP binding site: CAP binding activates transcription in the presence of cAMP. E. coli catabolite activator protein
   6433..6525    -  CDS            lacI (fragment): lac repressor; lacI; The lac repressor binds to the lac operator to inhibit transcription in E. coli. This inhibition can be relieved by adding lactose or isopropyl-β-D-thiogalactopyranoside (IPTG).
   6708..7293    -  rep_origin     ori: high-copy-number ColE1/pMB1/pBR322/pUC origin of replication
   7464..8324    -  CDS            AmpR: β-lactamase; bla; confers resistance to ampicillin, carbenicillin, and related antibiotics
   8325..8429    -  promoter       AmpR promoter: bla
>Addgene plasmid #49638 | pTH-TelL15-mVenus | depositor full sequence | sequence record 74774 | pTH-TelL15-mVenus sequence 8460 bps
ACGGATCGGGAGATCTCCCGATCCCCTATGGTGCACTCTCAGTACAATCTGCTCTGATGCCGCATAGTTA
AGCCAGTATCTGCTCCCTGCTTGTGTGTTGGAGGTCGCTGAGTAGTGCGCGAGCAAAATTTAAGCTACAA
CAAGGCAAGGCTTGACCGACAATTCCATGAAGAATCTGCTTAGGGTTAGGCGTTTTGCGCTGCTTCGCGA
TGTACGGGCCAGATATACGCGTTGACATTGATTATTGACTAGTTATTAATAGTAATCAATTACGGGGTCA
TTAGTTCATAGCCCATATATGGAGTTCCGCGTTACATAACTTACGGTAAATGGCCCGCCTGGCTGACCGC
CCAACGACCCCCGCCCATTGACGTCAATAATGACGTATGTTCCCATAGTAACGCCAATAGGGACTTTCCA
TTGACGTCAATGGGTGGAGTATTTACGGTAAACTGCCCACTTGGCAGTACATCAAGTGTATCATATGCCA
AGTACGCCCCCTATTGACGTCAATGACGGTAAATGGCCCGCCTGGCATTATGCCCAGTACATGACCTTAT
GGGACTTTCCTACTTGGCAGTACATCTACGTATTAGTCATCGCTATTACCATGGTGATGCGGTTTTGGCA
GTACATCAATGGGCGTGGATAGCGGTTTGACTCACGGGGATTTCCAAGTCTCCACCCCATTGACGTCAAT
GGGAGTTTGTTTTGGCACCAAAATCAACGGGACTTTCCAAAATGTCGTAACAACTCCGCCCCATTGACGC
AAATGGGCGGTAGGCGTGTACGGTGGGAGGTCTATATAAGCAGAGCTCTCCCTATCAGTGATAGAGATCT
CCCTATCAGTGATAGAGATCGTCGACGAGCTCGTTTAGTGAACCGTCAGATCGCCTGGAGACGCCATCCA
CGCTGTTTTGACCTCCATAGAAGACACCGGGACCGATCCAGCCTGGCGCGCCGGTTCTGGATCCGGTTCT
CAATTGGGTTCTACCGGTTAGGGGCCACCATGGACTATAAGGACCACGACGGAGACTACAAGGATCATGA
TATTGATTACAAAGACGATGACGATAAGATGGCCCCAAAGAAGAAGCGGAAGGTCGGTATCCACGGAGTC
CCAGCAGCCGTAGATTTGAGAACTTTGGGATATTCACAGCAGCAGCAGGAAAAGATCAAGCCCAAAGTGA
GGTCGACAGTCGCGCAGCATCACGAAGCGCTGGTGGGTCATGGGTTTACACATGCCCACATCGTAGCCTT
GTCGCAGCACCCTGCAGCCCTTGGCACGGTCGCCGTCAAGTACCAGGACATGATTGCGGCGTTGCCGGAA
GCCACACATGAGGCGATCGTCGGTGTGGGGAAACAGTGGAGCGGAGCCCGAGCGCTTGAGGCCCTGTTGA
CGGTCGCGGGAGAGCTGAGAGGGCCTCCCCTTCAGCTGGACACGGGCCAGTTGCTGAAGATCGCGAAGCG
GGGAGGAGTCACGGCGGTCGAGGCGGTGCACGCGTGGCGCAATGCGCTCACGGGAGCACCCCTCAACCTG
ACCCCAGAGCAGGTCGTGGCAATTGCGAGCAACATCGGGGGAAAGCAGGCACTCGAAACCGTCCAGAGGT
TGCTGCCTGTGCTGTGCCAAGCGCACGGACTTACGCCAGAGCAGGTCGTGGCAATTGCGAGCAACCACGG
GGGAAAGCAGGCACTCGAAACCGTCCAGAGGTTGCTGCCTGTGCTGTGCCAAGCGCACGGACTAACCCCA
GAGCAGGTCGTGGCAATTGCGAGCAACCACGGGGGAAAGCAGGCACTCGAAACCGTCCAGAGGTTGCTGC
CTGTGCTGTGCCAAGCGCACGGGTTGACCCCAGAGCAGGTCGTGGCAATTGCGAGCAACCACGGGGGAAA
GCAGGCACTCGAAACCGTCCAGAGGTTGCTGCCTGTGCTGTGCCAAGCGCACGGCCTGACCCCAGAGCAG
GTCGTGGCAATTGCGAGCAACGGAGGGGGAAAGCAGGCACTCGAAACCGTCCAGAGGTTGCTGCCTGTGC
TGTGCCAAGCGCACGGACTGACACCAGAGCAGGTCGTGGCAATTGCGAGCAACGGAGGGGGAAAGCAGGC
ACTCGAAACCGTCCAGAGGTTGCTGCCTGTGCTGTGCCAAGCGCACGGACTTACACCCGAACAAGTCGTG
GCAATTGCGAGCAACATCGGGGGAAAGCAGGCACTCGAAACCGTCCAGAGGTTGCTGCCTGTGCTGTGCC
AAGCGCACGGACTTACGCCAGAGCAGGTCGTGGCAATTGCGAGCAACCACGGGGGAAAGCAGGCACTCGA
AACCGTCCAGAGGTTGCTGCCTGTGCTGTGCCAAGCGCACGGACTAACCCCAGAGCAGGTCGTGGCAATT
GCGAGCAACCACGGGGGAAAGCAGGCACTCGAAACCGTCCAGAGGTTGCTGCCTGTGCTGTGCCAAGCGC
ACGGGTTGACCCCAGAGCAGGTCGTGGCAATTGCGAGCAACCACGGGGGAAAGCAGGCACTCGAAACCGT
CCAGAGGTTGCTGCCTGTGCTGTGCCAAGCGCACGGCCTGACCCCAGAGCAGGTCGTGGCAATTGCGAGC
AACGGAGGGGGAAAGCAGGCACTCGAAACCGTCCAGAGGTTGCTGCCTGTGCTGTGCCAAGCGCACGGAC
TGACACCAGAGCAGGTCGTGGCAATTGCGAGCAACGGAGGGGGAAAGCAGGCACTCGAAACCGTCCAGAG
GTTGCTGCCTGTGCTGTGCCAAGCGCACGGCCTCACCCCAGAGCAGGTCGTGGCAATTGCGAGCAACATC
GGGGGAAAGCAGGCACTCGAAACCGTCCAGAGGTTGCTGCCTGTGCTGTGCCAAGCGCACGGACTCACGC
CTGAGCAGGTAGTGGCTATTGCATCCAACCACGGGGGCAGACCCGCACTGGAGTCAATCGTGGCCCAGCT
TTCGAGGCCGGACCCCGCGCTGGCCGCACTCACTAATGATCATCTTGTAGCGCTGGCCTGCCTCGGCGGA
CGACCCGCCTTGGATGCGGTGAAGAAGGGGCTCCCGCACGCGCCTGCATTGATTAAGCGGACCAACAGAA
GGATTCCCGAGAGGACATCACATCGAGTGGCAGGCCTGCAGGGAAGTGGAAGTATGGTGAGCAAGGGCGA
GGAGCTGTTCACCGGGGTGGTGCCCATCCTGGTCGAGCTGGACGGCGACGTAAACGGCCACAAGTTCAGC
GTGTCCGGCGAGGGCGAGGGCGATGCCACCTACGGCAAGCTGACCCTGAAGCTGATCTGCACCACCGGCA
AGCTGCCCGTGCCCTGGCCCACCCTCGTGACCACCCTGGGCTACGGCCTGCAGTGCTTCGCCCGCTACCC
CGACCACATGAAGCAGCACGACTTCTTCAAGTCCGCCATGCCCGAAGGCTACGTCCAGGAGCGCACCATC
TTCTTCAAGGACGACGGCAACTACAAGACCCGCGCCGAGGTGAAGTTCGAGGGCGACACCCTGGTGAACC
GCATCGAGCTGAAGGGCATCGACTTCAAGGAGGACGGCAACATCCTGGGGCACAAGCTGGAGTACAACTA
CAACAGCCACAACGTCTATATCACCGCCGACAAGCAGAAGAACGGCATCAAGGCCAACTTCAAGATCCGC
CACAACATCGAGGACGGCGGCGTGCAGCTCGCCGACCACTACCAGCAGAACACCCCCATCGGCGACGGCC
CCGTGCTGCTGCCCGACAACCACTACCTGAGCTACCAGTCCAAGCTGAGCAAAGACCCCAACGAGAAGCG
CGATCACATGGTCCTGCTGGAGTTCGTGACCGCCGCCGGGATCACTCTCGGCATGGACGAGCTGTACAAG
TAGTCTAGAGGGCCCGTTTAAACCCGCTGATCAGCCTCGACTGTGCCTTCTAGTTGCCAGCCATCTGTTG
TTTGCCCCTCCCCCGTGCCTTCCTTGACCCTGGAAGGTGCCACTCCCACTGTCCTTTCCTAATAAAATGA
GGAAATTGCATCGCATTGTCTGAGTAGGTGTCATTCTATTCTGGGGGGTGGGGTGGGGCAGGACAGCAAG
GGGGAGGATTGGGAAGACAATAGCAGGCATGCTGGGGATGCGGTGGGCTCTATGGCTTCTGAGGCGGAAA
GAACCAGCTGGGGCTCTAGGGGGTATCCCC
[124 nt withheld, positions 4161-4284]
C
[91 nt withheld, positions 4286-4376]
A
[49 nt withheld, positions 4378-4426]
CCTTTGACGTTGGAGTCCACGTTCTTT
[37 nt withheld, positions 4454-4490]
ACCCTATCTCGGTCTATTCTTTTGATTTATAAGGGATTTTGCCGATTTCGGCCTATTGGTTAAAAAATGA
GCTGATTTAACAAAAATTTAACGCGAATTAATTCTGTGGAATGTGTGTCAGTTAGGGTGTGGAAAGTCCC
CAGGCTCCCCAGCAGGCAGAAGTATGCAAAGCATGCATCTCAATTAGTCAGCAACCAGGTGTGGAAAGTC
CCCAGGCTCCCCAGCAGGCAGAAGTATGCAAAGCATGCATCTCAATTAGTCAGCAACCATAGTCCCGCCC
CTAACTCCGCCCATCCCGCCCCTAACTCCGCCCAGTTCCGCCCATTCTCCGCCCCATGGCTGACTAATTT
TTTTTATTTATGCAGAGGCCGAGGCCGCCTCTGCCTCTGAGCTATTCCAGAAGTAGTGAGGAGGCTTTTT
TGGAGGCCTAGGCTTTTGCAAAAAGCTCCCGGGAGCTTGTATATCCATTTTCGGATCTGATCAGCACGTG
ATGAAAAAGCCTGAACTCACCGCGACGTCTGTCGAGAAGTTTCTGATCGAAAAGTTCGACAGCGTCTCCG
ACCTGATGCAGCTCTCGGAGGGCGAAGAATCTCGTGCTTTCAGCTTCGATGTAGGAGGGCGTGGATATGT
CCTGCGGGTAAATAGCTGCGCCGATGGTTTCTACAAAGATCGTTATGTTTATCGGCACTTTGCATCGGCC
GCGCTCCCGATTCCGGAAGTGCTTGACATTGGGGAATTCAGCGAGAGCCTGACCTATTGCATCTCCCGCC
GTGCACAGGGTGTCACGTTGCAAGACCTGCCTGAAACCGAACTGCCCGCTGTTCTGCAGCCGGTCGCGGA
GGCCATGGATGCGATCGCTGCGGCCGATCTTAGCCAGACGAGCGGGTTCGGCCCATTCGGACCGCAAGGA
ATCGGTCAATACACTACATGGCGTGATTTCATATGCGCGATTGCTGATCCCCATGTGTATCACTGGCAAA
CTGTGATGGACGACACCGTCAGTGCGTCCGTCGCGCAGGCTCTCGATGAGCTGATGCTTTGGGCCGAGGA
CTGCCCCGAAGTCCGGCACCTCGTGCACGCGGATTTCGGCTCCAACAATGTCCTGACGGACAATGGCCGC
ATAACAGCGGTCATTGACTGGAGCGAGGCGATGTTCGGGGATTCCCAATACGAGGTCGCCAACATCTTCT
TCTGGAGGCCGTGGTTGGCTTGTATGGAGCAGCAGACGCGCTACTTCGAGCGGAGGCATCCGGAGCTTGC
AGGATCGCCGCGGCTCCGGGCGTATATGCTCCGCATTGGTCTTGACCAACTCTATCAGAGCTTGGTTGAC
GGCAATTTCGATGATGCAGCTTGGGCGCAGGGTCGATGCGACGCAATCGTCCGATCCGGAGCCGGGACTG
TCGGGCGTACACAAATCGCCCGCAGAAGCGCGGCCGTCTGGACCGATGGCTGTGTAGAAGTACTCGCCGA
TAGTGGAAACCGACGCCCCAGCACTCGTCCGAGGGCAAAGGAATAGCACGTGCTACGAGATTTCGATTCC
ACCGCCGCCTTCTATGAAAGGTTGGGCTTCGGAATCGTTTTCCGGGACGCCGGCTGGATGATCCTCCAGC
GCGGGGATCTCATGCTGGAGTTCTTCGCCCACCCCAACTTGTTTATTGCAGCTTATAATGGTTACAAATA
AAGCAATAGCATCACAAATTTCACAAATAAAGCATTTTTTTCACTGCATTCTAGTTGTGGTTTGTCCAAA
CTCATCAATGTATCTTATCATGTCTGTATACCGTCGACCTCTAGCTAGAGCTTGGCGTAATCATGGTCAT
AGCTGTTTCCTGTGTGAAATTGTTATCCGCTCACAATTCCACACAACATACGAGCCGGAAGCATAAAGTG
TAAAGCCTGGGGTGCCTAATGAGTGAGCTAACTCACATTAATTGCGTTGCGCTCACTGCCCGCTTTCCAG
TCGGGAAACCTGTCGTGCCAGCTGCATTAATGAATCGGCCAACGCGCGGGGAGAGGCGGTTTGCGTATTG
GGCGCTCTTCCGCTTCCTCGCTCACTGACTCGCTGCGCTCGGTCGTTCGGCTGCGGCGAGCGGTATCAGC
TCACTCAAAGGCGGTAATACGGTTATCCACAGAATCAGGGGATAACGCAGGAAAGAACATGTGAGCAAAA
GGCCAGCAAAAGGCCAGGAACCGTAAAAAGGCCGCGTTGCTGGCGTTTTTCCATAGGCTCCGCCCCCCTG
ACGAGCATCACAAAAATCGACGCTCAAGTCAGAGGTGGCGAAACCCGACAGGACTATAAAGATACCAGGC
GTTTCCCCCTGGAAGCTCCCTCGTGCGCTCTCCTGTTCCGACCCTGCCGCTTACCGGATACCTGTCCGCC
TTTCTCCCTTCGGGAAGCGTGGCGCTTTCTCATAGCTCACGCTGTAGGTATCTCAGTTCGGTGTAGGTCG
TTCGCTCCAAGCTGGGCTGTGTGCACGAACCCCCCGTTCAGCCCGACCGCTGCGCCTTATCCGGTAACTA
TCGTCTTGAGTCCAACCCGGTAAGACACGACTTATCGCCACTGGCAGCAGCCACTGGTAACAGGATTAGC
AGAGCGAGGTATGTAGGCGGTGCTACAGAGTTCTTGAAGTGGTGGCCTAACTACGGCTACACTAGAAGAA
CAGTATTTGGTATCTGCGCTCTGCTGAAGCCAGTTACCTTCGGAAAAAGAGTTGGTAGCTCTTGATCCGG
CAAACAAACCACCGCTGGTAGCGGTTTTTTTGTTTGCAAGCAGCAGATTACGCGCAGAAAAAAAGGATCT
CAAGAAGATCCTTTGATCTTTTCTACGGGGTCTGACGCTCAGTGGAACGAAAACTCACGTTAAGGGATTT
TGGTCATGAGATTATCAAAAAGGATCTTCACCTAGATCCTTTTAAATTAAAAATGAAGTTTTAAATCAAT
CTAAAGTATATATGAGTAAACTTGGTCTGACAGTTACCAATGCTTAATCAGTGAGGCACCTATCTCAGCG
ATCTGTCTATTTCGTTCATCCATAGTTGCCTGACTCCCCGTCGTGTAGATAACTACGATACGGGAGGGCT
TACCATCTGGCCCCAGTGCTGCAATGATACCGCGAGAACCACGCTCACCGGCTCCAGATTTATCAGCAAT
AAACCAGCCAGCCGGAAGGGCCGAGCGCAGAAGTGGTCCTGCAACTTTATCCGCCTCCATCCAGTCTATT
AATTGTTGCCGGGAAGCTAGAGTAAGTAGTTCGCCAGTTAATAGTTTGCGCAACGTTGTTGCCATTGCTA
CAGGCATCGTGGTGTCACGCTCGTCGTTTGGTATGGCTTCATTCAGCTCCGGTTCCCAACGATCAAGGCG
AGTTACATGATCCCCCATGTTGTGCAAAAAAGCGGTTAGCTCCTTCGGTCCTCCGATCGTTGTCAGAAGT
AAGTTGGCCGCAGTGTTATCACTCATGGTTATGGCAGCACTGCATAATTCTCTTACTGTCATGCCATCCG
TAAGATGCTTTTCTGTGACTGGTGAGTACTCAACCAAGTCATTCTGAGAATAGTGTATGCGGCGACCGAG
TTGCTCTTGCCCGGCGTCAATACGGGATAATACCGCGCCACATAGCAGAACTTTAAAAGTGCTCATCATT
GGAAAACGTTCTTCGGGGCGAAAACTCTCAAGGATCTTACCGCTGTTGAGATCCAGTTCGATGTAACCCA
CTCGTGCACCCAACTGATCTTCAGCATCTTTTACTTTCACCAGCGTTTCTGGGTGAGCAAAAACAGGAAG
GCAAAATGCCGCAAAAAAGGGAATAAGGGCGACACGGAAATGTTGAATACTCATACTCTTCCTTTTTCAA
TATTATTGAAGCATTTATCAGGGTTATTGTCTCATGAGCGGATACATATTTGAATGTATTTAGAAAAATA
AACAAATAGGGGTTCCGCGCACATTTCCCCGAAAAGTGCCACCTGACGTC
