>Addgene plasmid #49638 | pTH-TelL15-mVenus | addgene partial sequence | sequence record 77090 | BGH-rev 5'-TAGAAGGCACAGTCGAGG-3'
CCGAGAGTGATCCCGGCGGCGGTCACGAACTCCAGCAGGACCATGTGATCGCGCTTCTCGTTGGGGTCTT
TGCTCAGCTTGGACTGGTAGCTCAGGTAGTGGTTGTCGGGCAGCAGCACGGGGCCGTCGCCGATGGGGGT
GTTCTGCTGGTAGTGGTCGGCGAGCTGCACGCCGCCGTCCTCGATGTTGTGGCGGATCTTGAAGTTGGCC
TTGATGCCGTTCTTCTGCTTGTCGGCGGTGATATAGACGTTGTGGCTGTTGTAGTTGTACTCCAGCTTGT
GCCCCAGGATGTTGCCGTCCTCCTTGAAGTCGATGCCCTTCAGCTCGATGCGGTTCACCAGGGTGTCGCC
CTCGAACTTCACCTCGGCGCGGGTCTTGTAGTTGCCGTCGTCCTTGAAGAAGATGGTGCGCTCCTGGACG
TAGCCTTCGGGCATGGCGGACTTGAAGAAGTCGTGCTGCTTCATGTGGTCGGGGTAGCGGGCGAAGCACT
GCAGGCCGTAGCCCAGGGTGGTCACGAGGGTGGGCCAGGGCACGGGCAGCTTGCCGGTGGTGCAGATCA
