>Addgene plasmid #49638 | pTH-TelL15-mVenus | addgene partial sequence | sequence record 77091 | ZTALE-F 5'-CTCCCCTTCAGCTGGACAC-3'
GGCGGTCGAGGCGGTGCACGCGTGGCGCAATGCGCTCACGGGAGCACCCCTCAACCTGACCCCAGAGCAG
GTCGTGGCAATTGCGAGCAACATCGGGGGAAAGCAGGCACTCGAAACCGTCCAGAGGTTGCTGCCTGTGC
TGTGCCAAGCGCACGGACTTACGCCAGAGCAGGTCGTGGCAATTGCGAGCAACCACGGGGGAAAGCAGGC
ACTCGAAACCGTCCAGAGGTTGCTGCCTGTGCTGTGCCAAGCGCACGGACTAACCCCAGAGCAGGTCGTG
GCAATTGCGAGCAACCACGGGGGAAAGCAGGCACTCGAAACCGTCCAGAGGTTGCTGCCTGTGCTGTGCC
AAGCGCACGGGTTGACCCCAGAGCAGGTCGTGGCAATTGCGAGCAACCACGGGGGAAAGCAGGCACTCGA
AACCGTCCAGAGGTTGCTGCCTGTGCTGTGCCAAGCGCACGGCCTGACCCCAGAGCAGGTCGTGGCAATT
GCGAGCAACGGAGGGGGAAAGCAGGCACTCGAAACCGTCCAGAGGTTGCTGCCTGTGCTGTGCCAAGCGC
ACGGACTGACACCAGAGCAGGTCGTGGCAATTGCGAGCA
