>Addgene plasmid #49638 | pTH-TelL15-mVenus | addgene partial sequence | sequence record 77092 | ZTALE-R 5'-CTTCTTCACCGCATCCAAG-3'
TTAGTGAGTGCGGCCAGCGCGGGGTCCGGCCTCGAAAGCTGGGCCACGATTGACTCCAGTGCGGGTCTGC
CCCCGTGGTTGGATGCAATAGCCACTACCTGCTCAGGCGTGAGTCCGTGCGCTTGGCACAGCACAGGCAG
CAACCTCTGGACGGTTTCGAGTGCCTGCTTTCCCCCGATGTTGCTCGCAATTGCCACGACCTGCTCTGGG
GTGAGGCCGTGCGCTTGGCACAGCACAGGCAGCAACCTCTGGACGGTTTCGAGTGCCTGCTTTCCCCCTC
CGTTGCTCGCAATTGCCACGACCTGCTCTGGTGTCAGTCCGTGCGCTTGGCACAGCACAGGCAGCAACCT
CTGGACGGTTTCGAGTGCCTGCTTTCCCCCTCCGTTGCTCGCAATTGCCACGACCTGCTCTGGGGTCAGG
CCGTGCGCTTGGCACAGCACAGGCAGCAACCTCTGGACGGTTTCGAGTGCCTGCTTTCCCCCGTGGTTGC
TCGCAATTGCCACGACCTGCTCTGGGGTCAACCCGTGCGCTTGGCACAGCACAGGCAGCAACCTCTGGAC
GGTTTCGAGTGCCTGCTTTCCCCC
