>Addgene plasmid #49638 | pTH-TelL15-mVenus | addgene partial sequence | sequence record 77149 | LNCX 5'-AGCTCGTTTAGTGAACCGTCAGATC-3'
TAGAAGACACCGGGACCGATCCAGCCTGGCGCGCCGGTTCTGGATCCGGTTCTCAATTGGGTTCTACCGG
TTAGGGGCCACCATGGACTATAAGGACCACGACGGAGACTACAAGGATCATGATATTGATTACAAAGACG
ATGACGATAAGATGGCCCCAAAGAAGAAGCGGAAGGTCGGTATCCACGGAGTCCCAGCAGCCGTAGATTT
GAGAACTTTGGGATATTCACAGCAGCAGCAGGAAAAGATCAAGCCCAAAGTGAGGTCGACAGTCGCGCAG
CATCACGAAGCGCTGGTGGGTCATGGGTTTACACATGCCCACATCGTAGCCTTGTCGCAGCACCCTGCAG
CCCTTGGCACGGTCGCCGTCAAGTACCAGGACATGATTGCGGCGTTGCCGGAAGCCACACATGAGGCGAT
CGTCGGTGTGGGGAAACAGTGGAGCGGAGCCCGAGCGCTTGAGGCCCTGTTGACGGTCGCGGGAGAGCTG
AGAGGGCCTCCCCTTCAGCTGGACACGGGCCAGTTGCTGAAGATCGCGAAGCGGGGAGGAGTCACGGCGG
TCGAGGCGGTGCACGCGTGGCGCAATGCGCTCACGGGAGCACCCCTCAACCTGACCCCAGAGCAGGTCGT
GGCAATTGCGAGCAACATCGGGGGAAAGCAGGCACTCGAAACCGTCCAGAGGTTGCTGCCTGTGCTGTGC
CAAGCGCACGGACTTACGCCAGAGCAGGTCGTGGCAATTGCGAGCAACCACGGGGGAAAGCAGGCACTCG
AAACCGTCCAGAGGTTGCTGCCTGTGCTGTGCCAAGCGCACGGAC
